Addgene plasmid #223370: pBA1445_ECOR31HamB_purification
Purpose: T7 protein expression of MBP-His-TEV-ECOR31 Hachiman HamB
Depositing lab: Jennifer Doudna. Depositing organization: University of California, Berkeley. Publication: Genome integrity sensing by the broad-spectrum Hachiman antiphage defense complex. Tuck OT, Adler BA, Armbruster EG, Lahiri A, Hu JJ, Zhou J, Pogliano J, Doudna JA. Cell. 2024 Nov 27;187(24):6914-6928.e20. doi: 10.1016/j.cell.2024.09.020. Epub 2024 Oct 11. PubMed 39395413.
Backbone
  Vector backbone: pMBP
  Vector type: Bacterial Expression
Growth in bacteria
  Bacterial resistance: Ampicillin, 100 μg/mL
  Growth temperature: 37°C
  Growth strain: DH5alpha
  Copy number: High Copy
Gene/Insert
  Gene/Insert name: MBP-His-TEV-ECOR31 Hachiman HamB
  Species: E. coli ECOR31
  Tag / fusion protein: MBP-His-TEV (N terminal on insert)
Terms and licenses: Academic/Nonprofit Terms; Industry Terms: Not Available to Industry
Depositor comments: Please visit https://doi.org/10.1101/2024.02.29.582594 for bioRxiv preprint.
How to cite: pBA1445_ECOR31HamB_purification was a gift from Jennifer Doudna (Addgene plasmid # 223370 ; http://n2t.net/addgene:223370 ; RRID:Addgene_223370)
