[The description below was written by a language model from this plasmid's Addgene catalogue record and pLannotate feature annotations shown in this document.]
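Description:
pBA1445_ECOR31HamB_purification is a 9.5 kb bacterial expression plasmid built on the pMBP backbone for T7-driven overproduction of HamB, one of the two proteins of the Hachiman antiphage defense system, taken here from E. coli strain ECOR31. It is propagated in E. coli under ampicillin selection (AmpR, β-lactamase with its own promoter) and replicates from a ColE1/pMB1-type origin. The catalogue lists it as high copy, although the feature table also finds pBR322-derived bom and rop elements, and Rop normally moderates copy number. Two fragments of the tetracycline resistance gene and its promoter are also detected. These appear to be disrupted remnants of the pBR322-type ancestry rather than a usable marker.

The expression cassette begins with a T7 promoter and the phage T7 gene 10 ribosome binding site, followed by a 10xHis tag, a cytosolic version of maltose binding protein lacking its signal sequence, and a TEV protease recognition site. The annotated order is therefore His-MBP-TEV, though the catalogue names the fusion MBP-His-TEV. HamB itself is not annotated by the automated tool, but it presumably occupies the large unannotated stretch between the TEV site and the T7 terminator. A short match to the gene 10B-derived SET1 tag just before the terminator is probably vector sequence, not a deliberate fusion. No lacI or lac operator is annotated.

Expression requires a host supplying T7 RNA polymerase. MBP aids solubility, the His tag allows affinity capture, and TEV cleavage removes both tags to release HamB. This suits the plasmid to preparing purified protein for biochemical and structural study of Hachiman defense.
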