Features (pLannotate 1.2.2; 16 found; start..end, strand, type, name):
      2..20      +  promoter       T7 promoter: promoter for bacteriophage T7 RNA polymerase
    109..131     +  RBS            RBS: efficient ribosome binding site from bacteriophage T7 gene 10 (Olins and Rangwala, 1989)
    151..180     +  CDS            10xHis: 10xHis affinity tag
    190..1290    +  CDS            MBP: maltose binding protein from E. coli; malE (mutated); This version of the gene does not encode a signal sequence, so MBP will remain in the cytosol.
   1345..1361    +  CDS            TEV site (fragment): tobacco etch virus (TEV) protease recognition and cleavage site
   4979..5028    +  CDS            SET1 (fragment): solubility-enhancement tag derived from T7 phage gene 10B
   5036..5083    +  terminator     T7 terminator: transcription terminator for bacteriophage T7 RNA polymerase
   5109..5401    -  CDS            TcR (fragment): tetracycline efflux protein; tet; confers resistance to tetracycline
   5449..5477    -  promoter       tet promoter: E. coli promoter for tetracycline efflux protein gene
   5590..5694    +  promoter       AmpR promoter: bla
   5695..6555    +  CDS            AmpR: β-lactamase; bla; confers resistance to ampicillin, carbenicillin, and related antibiotics
   6726..7314    +  rep_origin     ori: high-copy-number ColE1/pMB1/pBR322/pUC origin of replication
   7500..7639    -  misc_feature   bom: basis of mobility region from pBR322
   7741..7932    -  CDS            rop: Rop protein, which maintains plasmids at low copy number; rop
   7949..8329    +  CDS            YPB1_ECOLX: Protein predicted: Swiss-Prot protein existence level 4. From Escherichia coli.
   8571..9471    -  CDS            TcR (fragment): tetracycline efflux protein; tet; confers resistance to tetracycline
>Addgene plasmid #223370 | pBA1445_ECOR31HamB_purification | addgene full sequence | sequence record 442983 | Addgene NGS Result
TTAATACGACTCACTATAGGGAGACCACAACGGTTTCCCTCTAGTGCCGGCTCCGGAGAGCTCTTTAATT
AAGCGGCCGCCCTGCAGGACTCGAGTTCTAGAAATAATTTTGTTTAACTTTAAGAAGGAGATATACATAT
GAAATCTTCTCACCATCACCATCACCATCACCATCACCATGGTTCTTCTATGAAAATCGAAGAAGGTAAA
CTGGTAATCTGGATTAACGGCGATAAAGGCTATAACGGTCTCGCTGAAGTCGGTAAGAAATTCGAGAAAG
ATACCGGAATTAAAGTCACCGTTGAGCATCCGGATAAACTGGAAGAGAAATTCCCACAGGTTGCGGCAAC
TGGCGATGGCCCTGACATTATCTTCTGGGCACACGACCGCTTTGGTGGCTACGCTCAATCTGGCCTGTTG
GCTGAAATCACCCCGGACAAAGCGTTCCAGGACAAGCTGTATCCGTTTACCTGGGATGCCGTACGTTACA
ACGGCAAGCTGATTGCTTACCCGATCGCTGTTGAAGCGTTATCGCTGATTTATAACAAAGATCTGCTGCC
GAACCCGCCAAAAACCTGGGAAGAGATCCCGGCGCTGGATAAAGAACTGAAAGCGAAAGGTAAGAGCGCG
CTGATGTTCAACCTGCAAGAACCGTACTTCACCTGGCCGCTGATTGCTGCTGACGGGGGTTATGCGTTCA
AGTATGAAAACGGCAAGTACGACATTAAAGACGTGGGCGTGGATAACGCTGGCGCGAAAGCGGGTCTGAC
CTTCCTGGTTGACCTGATTAAAAACAAACACATGAATGCAGACACCGATTACTCCATCGCAGAAGCTGCC
TTTAATAAAGGCGAAACAGCGATGACCATCAACGGCCCGTGGGCATGGTCCAACATCGACACCAGCAAAG
TGAATTATGGTGTAACGGTACTGCCGACCTTCAAGGGTCAACCATCCAAACCGTTCGTTGGCGTGCTGAG
CGCAGGTATTAACGCCGCCAGTCCGAACAAAGAGCTGGCAAAAGAGTTCCTCGAAAACTATCTGCTGACT
GATGAAGGTCTGGAAGCGGTTAATAAAGACAAACCGCTGGGTGCCGTAGCGCTGAAGTCTTACGAGGAAG
AGTTGGCGAAAGATCCACGTATTGCCGCCACTATGGAAAACGCCCAGAAAGGTGAAATCATGCCGAACAT
CCCGCAGATGTCCGCTTTCTGGTATGCCGTGCGTACTGCGGTGATCAACGCCGCCAGCGGTCGTCAGACT
GTCGATGAAGCCCTGAAAGACGCGCAGACTAATTCGAGCTCGAACAACAACAACAATAACAATAACAACA
ACCTCGGGATCGAGGAAAACCTGTACTTCCAATCCAATGCAATGCCAGCAACAGCTGATGAAATTATCGA
AGCTATTAAGGAAGCTTCAGCTGTAGGTTTTCGCGGGCGCCTGATTGCACGCGGGCAAGCCCGGTCGGTG
ATCTGGCGAGACGGTGACTTGCCGCCGGATGCACCGGAGTTTAGCGCACTGCTCAGTCAGGACCTTCAAG
GCTATGCTTATGCCCTAATCGATCTCGGCCTTCGTCTTCGAGAACTTAATGGAGACGACGCCTATGCGCG
AATTGCTTTTGAACAGGCCGGAACCGCACTCGAGTCGGCTATTGCTAAAGGAAAACGCGACAGCCGGGAT
ACAGATTTTCACTTCGTAATGGCTGCTGCAAGCTATCACCTTGCGCATCTTTCAGCACGAGCCTATTCGT
TACTCGCAATGGTTGGTCAGGATGATAATTTTTCACCAATAGAGAGGGCTCTTACACAACTGATCCGGCG
TGATTTGCGTACTCTGCGCGATAATGCGTTGGGCTTTCGGCTCAGAGGTGATGGCAGTGACGTGAAAATT
ACTGAAATCCTCCAGGCTCGCCTAAACTTGCCGCAAGACGAGAACGGTGACAGTGAGTCAGAGGAGGACA
TCCTTTTTGATGGGCTTGATTTGGCACTGACTGACGCCTATATGTCGGCCATTTCTCTCTACCTTCTCGC
TGTAGAAAGGGGAGAATCACGTTTGCTTTCCAGGGCTATTGAAAAATTAAGAATTAGTCTAAGTATATGT
GCTCAGTTTAATATGCTACCCCAGTGGTGGCTAAACTTTATTACCATTCATCTGTTATCTGACCTTTGGT
CAGATACATTCCATGAAAGATTGCCACTGGTTCCAGTTGGTGGTGACGCTGCTGAATGGCCCGCGCTTCG
GGAACTGTTTATTGCACTGCTTCAAAGACGACCTCGAGCCGAAATTGATCTCTGGCCATCGCAGAGAGAG
GCCGCCGGACGCTCTGTTAATGACAATGACGATTTGGTTGTTTCGTTGCCAACCAGCGCTGGAAAAACTC
GTATTGCTGAATTGTGTATTCTTCGCTGTCTGGCGGGTGGCAAGCGTGTTGTTTTCATCACCCCGCTTCG
TGCGCTTTCTGCACAAACAGAAGCCACTCTCTCCAGAACATTTGGGCCGCTTGGGAAAACAATATCAATG
CTGTATGGCAGCATTGGCGTAAGTGGTATGGATGAGGATGCAATTCGCCAGCGTGACATCGTCGTCGCCA
CGCCTGAAAAACTTGACTTTGCTCTCCGGAATGACCCGTCAATTATTAATGATGTAGGACTTTTTATTTT
TGATGAGGGGCACATGATTGGGGCCGATGAACGAGAGGTTCGGTATGAAGTTCAAATTCAACGGCTGTTG
CGCAGACAGGATGCCGATACGCGCAGAATTGTCTGCCTCTCGGCAATTCTACCTGATGGTGAGCAACTCG
ATGATTTTGCCGGTTGGCTCCGTCGTGACAAGCCCGGAGGACCAATCAAAAATAATTGGCGACCGACCCG
CTTGCAGTTTGGCGAGGTCATATGGTCCGCTCCAGCAGGTCGGCTTAATCTCAGCGTCGGTTATGAGGCG
GCTTGGGTATCGCGTTTTATCGTCAGCAGACAACCGCCAAAGGTTAAATTACCTAATAAAAAGCAGCGAA
CAAAAATGTTTCCCTCTGATAACAAGGAGCTCTGCTTAGCGACAGCCTGGCGTCTAATTGAAGATGGACA
GACCGTACTTATCTACTGCCCACTTCGCCGGAGCGTCGAACCGTTTGCCGAGACAATTGTCGATCTGCAT
CAGCGCGGACTACTGCCATCTTTATTTGATGCTGCCCCGGACATTCTGGATACGGCTATCTCGCTGGGAG
AAGAATGGTTGGGGGCACACAGCCCGATACTTGCCTGCCTACGGTTGGGCGTGGCTCTTCATCATGGCGC
ATTGCCTACGGCTTACCGCAAAGAAATCGAACGTTTGCTGCGAGATGGGGTACTTAAAGTGACGATCTCA
TCACCGACGCTAGCACAAGGTCTTAATCTTTCGGCAACAGCTATCGTCATGCATTCTCTTCATCGGAATC
GCGAGCTTATCAAAGTGTCCGAGTTCAGAAACGTCATAGGCAGAGCAGGGCGCGCATATGTAGATGTTGA
AGGGCTGGTGATTTATCCAATATTCGATAAAGTAAATAAACGCCAGACTAACTGGCATACCCTCACATCT
GACACGGGGGCCCGTGAGATGGAGAGCGGACTAATACAGCTTGTCTGTGTGTTATTGATTCGCATGCATA
CACGGCTTGGTGGGGATTTAAAAGCACTCACTGAATATGTGACCAACAACGCCGTAGCGTGGGAATTTCC
AGAAATTATGACCGAATCTCCGCAAGAAAGAGATATTGCGCAGGCCATCTGGGAAAAACAACTTTCAACG
CTTGATACTGCTATTCTGAGCCTTCTTGGTGAGAATGATATCCCGGATGACCAGATTGAAACTGCTCTTG
ATGACATTCTTCAGTCTTCACTTTGGCAACGCAGTTTGCAGCGTTATAGGGATGAGAATGAACGGATTTT
GCTGAAATCGGGACTCCTGTCCCGCAGCCGCTACATCTGGCAGCGCTCAACGGCAGCAGGGCGCCGGGGG
TATTTCCTGTCGGGGGTAGGACTTACAACCGGGCTACGACTTGATGCTATTGCCGCTAAGGCCAACCAAC
TATTGATTGATGCGAATGCGGCTATAATGGGCGGTGATGCCGAAGAGGCAATTGCTGCTATCACGGCGCT
CGCTGAAGAGGTCTTTACCTTCTATCCGTTTATACCCGATCCATTGCCTGGCGACTGGAGAGGTATTTTA
CGTTCCTGGCTATTGGGTGAACCCATGACTAACGTCGCGAATACGCAGGCGTCTGAAACGCTTCAATTCG
TCGAGAATGGGCTGGTGTATCGACTTCCGTGGGCAATGGAGGCTATTAGGGTACGTGCAACAGCTAATGG
AGACCTCATAGGTGATACAGATACCACGCTAGACGATTATGAGTTAGGTTTTGCGGTTGCTGCTGTTGAA
ACAGGTACCTTGAGCCGTTCGTCTTCACTGCTTATTCAGGCGGGTTTTAGCTCTAGGCTTGCAGCCATAA
AAGTGGTTACAGACACTACTGCCGATTTTCAATCCGGCCAGGAGCTTAGAAGGTGGCTGAACTCTGAAGA
AGTGATAAGCCACACGGATAATCATGACTGGCCTACACCTGAAACCAGAGTGATGTGGCTGGAATTCTTG
GGTAGTCTCAGCCCCAAAGGCAGCCAGGTTTGGAGTCGTCATCGTTATAACGGAATGGTGGACTGGAGAG
ATACTCCGGCAGTGATCGGCACACCATTGCAGCTTTACACTGTTGATGGTATTCATCACGTACTGGCTGA
TGATGGCACTCCTCTGGGAAGTATAAATGGCAGAATTAACACAAACAGAAGAGGTCTTCTTAGAGTTGAG
GTGGATGATGAGAATGGTCGTGCCATGTTCGATTATTTAGGACCGGACGACTTTATTTCTACCTAACAAC
ATTGGAAGTGGATAACGGATCCGCGATCGCGGCGCGCCACCTGGTGGCCGGCCGGTACCACGCGTGCGCG
CTGATCCGGCTGCTAACAAAGCCCGAAAGGAAGCTGAGTTGGCTGCTGCCACCGCTGAGCAATAACTAGC
ATAACCCCTTGGGGCCTCTAAACGGGTCTTGAGGGGTTTTTTGCTGAAAGGAGGAACTATATCCGGATAT
CCACAGGACGGGTGTGGTCGCCATGATCGCGTAGTCGATAGTGGCTCCAAGTAGCGAAGCGAGCAGGACT
GGGCGGCGGCCAAAGCGGTCGGACAGTGCTCCGAGAACGGGTGCGCATAGAAATTGCATCAACGCATATA
GCGCTAGCAGCACGCCATAGTGACTGGCGATGCTGTCGGAATGGACGATATCCCGCAAGAGGCCCGGCAG
TACCGGCATAACCAAGCCTATGCCTACAGCATCCAGGGTGACGGTGCCGAGGATGACGATGAGCGCATTG
TTAGATTTCATACACGGTGCCTGACTGCGTTAGCAATTTAACTGTGATAAACTACCGCATTAAAGCTTAT
CGATGATAAGCTGTCAAACATGAGAATTCTTGAAGACGAAAGGGCCTCGTGATACGCCTATTTTTATAGG
TTAATGTCATGATAATAATGGTTTCTTAGACGTCAGGTGGCACTTTTCGGGGAAATGTGCGCGGAACCCC
TATTTGTTTATTTTTCTAAATACATTCAAATATGTATCCGCTCATGAGACAATAACCCTGATAAATGCTT
CAATAACATTGAAAAAGGAAGAGTATGAGTATTCAACATTTCCGTGTCGCCCTTATTCCCTTTTTTGCGG
CATTTTGCCTTCCTGTTTTTGCTCACCCAGAAACGCTGGTGAAAGTAAAAGATGCTGAAGATCAGTTGGG
TGCACGAGTGGGTTACATCGAACTGGATCTCAACAGCGGTAAGATCCTTGAGAGTTTTCGCCCCGAAGAA
CGTTTTCCAATGATGAGCACTTTTAAAGTTCTGCTATGTGGCGCGGTATTATCCCGTGTTGACGCCGGGC
AAGAGCAACTCGGTCGCCGCATACACTATTCTCAGAATGACTTGGTTGAGTACTCACCAGTCACAGAAAA
GCATCTTACGGATGGCATGACAGTAAGAGAATTATGCAGTGCTGCCATAACCATGAGTGATAACACTGCG
GCCAACTTACTTCTGACAACGATCGGAGGACCGAAGGAGCTAACCGCTTTTTTGCACAACATGGGGGATC
ATGTAACTCGCCTTGATCGTTGGGAACCGGAGCTGAATGAAGCCATACCAAACGACGAGCGTGACACCAC
GATGCCTGCAGCAATGGCAACAACGTTGCGCAAACTATTAACTGGCGAACTACTTACTCTAGCTTCCCGG
CAACAATTAATAGACTGGATGGAGGCGGATAAAGTTGCAGGACCACTTCTGCGCTCGGCCCTTCCGGCTG
GCTGGTTTATTGCTGATAAATCTGGAGCCGGTGAGCGTGGGTCTCGCGGTATCATTGCAGCACTGGGGCC
AGATGGTAAGCCCTCCCGTATCGTAGTTATCTACACGACGGGGAGTCAGGCAACTATGGATGAACGAAAT
AGACAGATCGCTGAGATAGGTGCCTCACTGATTAAGCATTGGTAACTGTCAGACCAAGTTTACTCATATA
TACTTTAGATTGATTTAAAACTTCATTTTTAATTTAAAAGGATCTAGGTGAAGATCCTTTTTGATAATCT
CATGACCAAAATCCCTTAACGTGAGTTTTCGTTCCACTGAGCGTCAGACCCCGTAGAAAAGATCAAAGGA
TCTTCTTGAGATCCTTTTTTTCTGCGCGTAATCTGCTGCTTGCAAACAAAAAAACCACCGCTACCAGCGG
TGGTTTGTTTGCCGGATCAAGAGCTACCAACTCTTTTTCCGAAGGTAACTGGCTTCAGCAGAGCGCAGAT
ACCAAATACTGTCCTTCTAGTGTAGCCGTAGTTAGGCCACCACTTCAAGAACTCTGTAGCACCGCCTACA
TACCTCGCTCTGCTAATCCTGTTACCAGTGGCTGCTGCCAGTGGCGATAAGTCGTGTCTTACCGGGTTGG
ACTCAAGACGATAGTTACCGGATAAGGCGCAGCGGTCGGGCTGAACGGGGGGTTCGTGCACACAGCCCAG
CTTGGAGCGAACGACCTACACCGAACTGAGATACCTACAGCGTGAGCTATGAGAAAGCGCCACGCTTCCC
GAAGGGAGAAAGGCGGACAGGTATCCGGTAAGCGGCAGGGTCGGAACAGGAGAGCGCACGAGGGAGCTTC
CAGGGGGAAACGCCTGGTATCTTTATAGTCCTGTCGGGTTTCGCCACCTCTGACTTGAGCGTCGATTTTT
GTGATGCTCGTCAGGGGGGCGGAGCCTATGGAAAAACGCCAGCAACGCGGCCTTTTTACGGTTCCTGGCC
TTTTGCTGGCCTTTTGCTCACATGTTCTTTCCTGCGTTATCCCCTGATTCTGTGGATAACCGTATTACCG
CCTTTGAGTGAGCTGATACCGCTCGCCGCAGCCGAACGACCGAGCGCAGCGAGTCAGTGAGCGAGGAAGC
GGAAGAGCGCCTGATGCGGTATTTTCTCCTTACGCATCTGTGCGGTATTTCACACCGCAATGGTGCACTC
TCAGTACAATCTGCTCTGATGCCGCATAGTTAAGCCAGTATACACTCCGCTATCGCTACGTGACTGGGTC
ATGGCTGCGCCCCGACACCCGCCAACACCCGCTGACGCGCCCTGACGGGCTTGTCTGCTCCCGGCATCCG
CTTACAGACAAGCTGTGACCGTCTCCGGGAGCTGCATGTGTCAGAGGTTTTCACCGTCATCACCGAAACG
CGCGAGGCAGCTGCGGTAAAGCTCATCAGCGTGGTCGTGAAGCGATTCACAGATGTCTGCCTGTTCATCC
GCGTCCAGCTCGTTGAGTTTCTCCAGAAGCGTTAATGTCTGGCTTCTGATAAAGCGGGCCATGTTAAGGG
CGGTTTTTTCCTGTTTGGTCACTGATGCCTCCGTGTAAGGGGGATTTCTGTTCATGGGGGTAATGATACC
GATGAAACGAGAGAGGATGCTCACGATACGGGTTACTGATGATGAACATGCCCGGTTACTGGAACGTTGT
GAGGGTAAACAACTGGCGGTATGGATGCGGCGGGACCAGAGAAAAATCACTCAGGGTCAATGCCAGCGCT
TCGTTAATACAGATGTAGGTGTTCCACAGGGTAGCCAGCAGCATCCTGCGATGCAGATCCGGAACATAAT
GGTGCAGGGCGCTGACTTCCGCGTTTCCAGACTTTACGAAACACGGAAACCGAAGACCATTCATGTTGTT
GCTCAGGTCGCAGACGTTTTGCAGCAGCAGTCGCTTCACGTTCGCTCGCGTATCGGTGATTCATTCTGCT
AACCAGTAAGGCAACCCCGCCAGCCTAGCCGGGTCCTCAACGACAGGAGCACGATCATGCGCACCCGTGG
CCAGGACCCAACGCTGCCCGAGATGCGCCGCGTGCGGCTGCTGGAGATGGCGGACGCGATGGATATGTTC
TGCCAAGGGTTGGTTTGCGCATTCACAGTTCTCCGCAAGAATTGATTGGCTCCAATTCTTGGAGTGGTGA
ATCCGTTAGCGAGGTGCCGCCGGCTTCCATTCAGGTCGAGGTGGCCCGGCTCCATGCACCGCGACGCAAC
GCGGGGAGGCAGACAAGGTATAGGGCGGCGCCTACAATCCATGCCAACCCGTTCCATGTGCTCGCCGAGG
CGGCATAAATCGCCGTGACGATCAGCGGTCCAATGATCGAAGTTAGGCTGGTAAGAGCCGCGAGCGATCC
TTGAAGCTGTCCCTGATGGTCGTCATCTACCTGCCTGGACAGCATGGCCTGCAACGCGGGCATCCCGATG
CCGCCGGAAGCGAGAAGAATCATAATGGGGAAGGCCATCCAGCCTCGCGTCGCGAACGCCAGCAAGACGT
AGCCCAGCGCGTCGGCCGCCATGCCGGCGATAATGGCCTGCTTCTCGCCGAAACGTTTGGTGGCGGGACC
AGTGACGAAGGCTTGAGCGAGGGCGTGCAAGATTCCGAATACCGCAAGCGACAGGCCGATCATCGTCGCG
CTCCAGCGAAAGCGGTCCTCGCCGAAAATGACCCAGAGCGCTGCCGGCACCTGTCCTACGAGTTGCATGA
TAAAGAAGACAGTCATAAGTGCGGCGACGATAGTCATGCCCCGCGCCCACCGGAAGGAGCTGACTGGGTT
GAAGGCTCTCAAGGGCATCGGTCGACGCTCTCCCTTATGCGACTCCTGCATTAGGAAGCAGCCCAGTAGT
AGGTTGAGGCCGTTGAGCACCGCCGCCGCAAGGAATGGTGCATGCAAGGAGATGGCGCCCAACAGTCCCC
CGGCCACGGGGCCTGCCACCATACCCACGCCGAAACAAGCGCTCATGAGCCCGAAGTGGCGAGCCCGATC
TTCCCCATCGGTGATGTCGGCGATATAGGCGCCAGCAACCGCACCTGTGGCGCCGGTGATGCCGGCCACG
ATGCGTCCGGCGTAGAGGATCGAGATCTCGATCCCGCGAAA
